>Addgene plasmid #119300 | AP4mS_PPVs_P3_cLuc | addgene full sequence | sequence record 232041 | Addgene NGS Result
GACGGATCGGGAGATCTCCCGATCCCCTATGGTGCACTCTCAGTACAATCTGCTCTGATGCCGCATAGTT
AAGCCAGTATCTGCTCCCTGCTTGTGTGTTGGAGGTCGCTGAGTAGTGCGCGAGCAAAATTTAAGCTACA
ACAAGGCAAGGCTTGACCGACAATTGCATGAAGAATCTGCTTAGGGTTAGGCGTTTTGCGCTGCTTCGCG
ATGTACGGGCCAGATATACGCGTTGACATTGATTATTGACTAGTTATTAATAGTAATCAATTACGGGGTC
ATTAGTTCATAGCCCATATATGGAGTTCCGCGTTACATAACTTACGGTAAATGGCCCGCCTGGCTGACCG
CCCAACGACCCCCGCCCATTGACGTCAATAATGACGTATGTTCCCATAGTAACGCCAATAGGGACTTTCC
ATTGACGTCAATGGGTGGAGTATTTACGGTAAACTGCCCACTTGGCAGTACATCAAGTGTATCATATGCC
AAGTACGCCCCCTATTGACGTCAATGACGGTAAATGGCCCGCCTGGCATTATGCCCAGTACATGACCTTA
TGGGACTTTCCTACTTGGCAGTACATCTACGTATTAGTCATCGCTATTACCATGGTGATGCGGTTTTGGC
AGTACATCAATGGGCGTGGATAGCGGTTTGACTCACGGGGATTTCCAAGTCTCCACCCCATTGACGTCAA
TGGGAGTTTGTTTTGGCACCAAAATCAACGGGACTTTCCAAAATGTCGTAACAACTCCGCCCCATTGACG
CAAATGGGCGGTAGGCGTGTACGGTGGGAGGTCTATATAAGCAGAGCTTTCTGGCTAACTAGAGAACCCA
CTGCTTACTGGCTTATCGAAATTAATACGACTCACTATAGGGAGACCCAAGCTTGGTACCGAGCTCGGAT
CCACTAGTAACGGCCGCCAGTGTGCTGGAATTCGCGGCCGCTTCTAGAGCCACCATGTCACCCGAGGACG
AGCTTCAATCTAATGAAGAGGAGTTGCAGCAAAATGAACAAAAGTTGCAACAAATTAAGCAAAAACTTCA
ATCTATCAAATACGGTGGCGGCTCTGGCGGCGGCAACGTGGTGGTGCACCAGGCCGGCGGCTCCGGAGGC
TCTTCCCCCGAGGACGAAATCCAACAGCTCGAAGAAGAGATAGCTCAACTTGAACAAAAAAACGCAGCAC
TGAAAGAGAAAAACCAGGCACTTAAATACGGTGGCGGCTCTGGCGGCGGCTCCGGAGGCTCTACCATGAC
CGAGAAGGAGATCGTGGACTATGTGGCCAGCCAGGTTACAACCGCCAAGAAGCTGCGCGGTGGTGTTGTG
TTCGTGGACGAGGTGCCTAAAGGACTGACCGGCAAGTTGGACGCCCGCAAGATCCGCGAGATTCTCATTA
AGGCCAAGAAGGGCGGCAAGATCGCCGTGAACTCTAGTGGTTCTGGATACCCATACGATGTTCCAGATTA
CGCTTAAACTAGTAGCGGCCGCTGCAGGGGCCCTATTCTATAGTGTCACCTAAATGCTAGAGCTCGCTGA
TCAGCCTCGACTGTGCCTTCTAGTTGCCAGCCATCTGTTGTTTGCCCCTCCCCCGTGCCTTCCTTGACCC
TGGAAGGTGCCACTCCCACTGTCCTTTCCTAATAAAATGAGGAAATTGCATCGCATTGTCTGAGTAGGTG
TCATTCTATTCTGGGGGGTGGGGTGGGGCAGGACAGCAAGGGGGAGGATTGGGAAGACAATAGCAGGCAT
GCTGGGGATGCGGTGGGCTCTATGGCTTCTGAGGCGGAAAGAACCAGCTGGGGCTCTAGGGGGTATCCCC
[124 nt withheld, positions 1821-1944]
C
[91 nt withheld, positions 1946-2036]
A
[49 nt withheld, positions 2038-2086]
CCTTTGACGTTGGAGTCCACGTTCTTT
[37 nt withheld, positions 2114-2150]
ACCCTATCTCGGTCTATTCTTTTGATTTATAAGGGATTTTGCCGATTTCGGCCTATTGGTTAAAAAATGA
GCTGATTTAACAAAAATTTAACGCGAATTAATTCTGTGGAATGTGTGTCAGTTAGGGTGTGGAAAGTCCC
CAGGCTCCCCAGCAGGCAGAAGTATGCAAAGCATGCATCTCAATTAGTCAGCAACCAGGTGTGGAAAGTC
CCCAGGCTCCCCAGCAGGCAGAAGTATGCAAAGCATGCATCTCAATTAGTCAGCAACCATAGTCCCGCCC
CTAACTCCGCCCATCCCGCCCCTAACTCCGCCCAGTTCCGCCCATTCTCCGCCCCATGGCTGACTAATTT
TTTTTATTTATGCAGAGGCCGAGGCCGCCTCTGCCTCTGAGCTATTCCAGAAGTAGTGAGGAGGCTTTTT
TGGAGGCCTAGGCTTTTGCAAAAAGCTCCCGGGAGCTTGTATATCCATTTTCGGATCTGATCAAGAGACA
GGATGAGGATCGTTTCGCATGATTGAACAAGATGGATTGCACGCAGGTTCTCCGGCCGCTTGGGTGGAGA
GGCTATTCGGCTATGACTGGGCACAACAGACAATCGGCTGCTCTGATGCCGCCGTGTTCCGGCTGTCAGC
GCAGGGGCGCCCGGTTCTTTTTGTCAAGACCGACCTGTCCGGTGCCCTGAATGAACTGCAGGACGAGGCA
GCGCGGCTATCGTGGCTGGCCACGACGGGCGTTCCTTGCGCAGCTGTGCTCGACGTTGTCACTGAAGCGG
GAAGGGACTGGCTGCTATTGGGCGAAGTGCCGGGGCAGGATCTCCTGTCATCTCACCTTGCTCCTGCCGA
GAAAGTATCCATCATGGCTGATGCAATGCGGCGGCTGCATACGCTTGATCCGGCTACCTGCCCATTCGAC
CACCAAGCGAAACATCGCATCGAGCGAGCACGTACTCGGATGGAAGCCGGTCTTGTCGATCAGGATGATC
TGGACGAAGAGCATCAGGGGCTCGCGCCAGCCGAACTGTTCGCCAGGCTCAAGGCGCGCATGCCCGACGG
CGAGGATCTCGTCGTGACCCATGGCGATGCCTGCTTGCCGAATATCATGGTGGAAAATGGCCGCTTTTCT
GGATTCATCGACTGTGGCCGGCTGGGTGTGGCGGACCGCTATCAGGACATAGCGTTGGCTACCCGTGATA
TTGCTGAAGAGCTTGGCGGCGAATGGGCTGACCGCTTCCTCGTGCTTTACGGTATCGCCGCTCCCGATTC
GCAGCGCATCGCCTTCTATCGCCTTCTTGACGAGTTCTTCTGAGCGGGACTCTGGGGTTCGAAATGACCG
ACCAAGCGACGCCCAACCTGCCATCACGAGATTTCGATTCCACCGCCGCCTTCTATGAAAGGTTGGGCTT
CGGAATCGTTTTCCGGGACGCCGGCTGGATGATCCTCCAGCGCGGGGATCTCATGCTGGAGTTCTTCGCC
CACCCCAACTTGTTTATTGCAGCTTATAATGGTTACAAATAAAGCAATAGCATCACAAATTTCACAAATA
AAGCATTTTTTTCACTGCATTCTAGTTGTGGTTTGTCCAAACTCATCAATGTATCTTATCATGTCTGTAT
ACCGTCGACCTCTAGCTAGAGCTTGGCGTAATCATGGTCATAGCTGTTTCCTGTGTGAAATTGTTATCCG
CTCACAATTCCACACAACATACGAGCCGGAAGCATAAAGTGTAAAGCCTGGGGTGCCTAATGAGTGAGCT
AACTCACATTAATTGCGTTGCGCTCACTGCCCGCTTTCCAGTCGGGAAACCTGTCGTGCCAGCTGCATTA
ATGAATCGGCCAACGCGCGGGGAGAGGCGGTTTGCGTATTGGGCGCTCTTCCGCTTCCTCGCTCACTGAC
TCGCTGCGCTCGGTCGTTCGGCTGCGGCGAGCGGTATCAGCTCACTCAAAGGCGGTAATACGGTTATCCA
CAGAATCAGGGGATAACGCAGGAAAGAACATGTGAGCAAAAGGCCAGCAAAAGGCCAGGAACCGTAAAAA
GGCCGCGTTGCTGGCGTTTTTCCATAGGCTCCGCCCCCCTGACGAGCATCACAAAAATCGACGCTCAAGT
CAGAGGTGGCGAAACCCGACAGGACTATAAAGATACCAGGCGTTTCCCCCTGGAAGCTCCCTCGTGCGCT
CTCCTGTTCCGACCCTGCCGCTTACCGGATACCTGTCCGCCTTTCTCCCTTCGGGAAGCGTGGCGCTTTC
TCATAGCTCACGCTGTAGGTATCTCAGTTCGGTGTAGGTCGTTCGCTCCAAGCTGGGCTGTGTGCACGAA
CCCCCCGTTCAGCCCGACCGCTGCGCCTTATCCGGTAACTATCGTCTTGAGTCCAACCCGGTAAGACACG
ACTTATCGCCACTGGCAGCAGCCACTGGTAACAGGATTAGCAGAGCGAGGTATGTAGGCGGTGCTACAGA
GTTCTTGAAGTGGTGGCCTAACTACGGCTACACTAGAAGAACAGTATTTGGTATCTGCGCTCTGCTGAAG
CCAGTTACCTTCGGAAAAAGAGTTGGTAGCTCTTGATCCGGCAAACAAACCACCGCTGGTAGCGGTGGTT
TTTTTGTTTGCAAGCAGCAGATTACGCGCAGAAAAAAAGGATCTCAAGAAGATCCTTTGATCTTTTCTAC
GGGGTCTGACGCTCAGTGGAACGAAAACTCACGTTAAGGGATTTTGGTCATGAGATTATCAAAAAGGATC
TTCACCTAGATCCTTTTAAATTAAAAATGAAGTTTTAAATCAATCTAAAGTATATATGAGTAAACTTGGT
CTGACAGTTACCAATGCTTAATCAGTGAGGCACCTATCTCAGCGATCTGTCTATTTCGTTCATCCATAGT
TGCCTGACTCCCCGTCGTGTAGATAACTACGATACGGGAGGGCTTACCATCTGGCCCCAGTGCTGCAATG
ATACCGCGAGACCCACGCTCACCGGCTCCAGATTTATCAGCAATAAACCAGCCAGCCGGAAGGGCCGAGC
GCAGAAGTGGTCCTGCAACTTTATCCGCCTCCATCCAGTCTATTAATTGTTGCCGGGAAGCTAGAGTAAG
TAGTTCGCCAGTTAATAGTTTGCGCAACGTTGTTGCCATTGCTACAGGCATCGTGGTGTCACGCTCGTCG
TTTGGTATGGCTTCATTCAGCTCCGGTTCCCAACGATCAAGGCGAGTTACATGATCCCCCATGTTGTGCA
AAAAAGCGGTTAGCTCCTTCGGTCCTCCGATCGTTGTCAGAAGTAAGTTGGCCGCAGTGTTATCACTCAT
GGTTATGGCAGCACTGCATAATTCTCTTACTGTCATGCCATCCGTAAGATGCTTTTCTGTGACTGGTGAG
TACTCAACCAAGTCATTCTGAGAATAGTGTATGCGGCGACCGAGTTGCTCTTGCCCGGCGTCAATACGGG
ATAATACCGCGCCACATAGCAGAACTTTAAAAGTGCTCATCATTGGAAAACGTTCTTCGGGGCGAAAACT
CTCAAGGATCTTACCGCTGTTGAGATCCAGTTCGATGTAACCCACTCGTGCACCCAACTGATCTTCAGCA
TCTTTTACTTTCACCAGCGTTTCTGGGTGAGCAAAAACAGGAAGGCAAAATGCCGCAAAAAAGGGAATAA
GGGCGACACGGAAATGTTGAATACTCATACTCTTCCTTTTTCAATATTATTGAAGCATTTATCAGGGTTA
TTGTCTCATGAGCGGATACATATTTGAATGTATTTAGAAAAATAAACAAATAGGGGTTCCGCGCACATTT
CCCCGAAAAGTGCCACCTGACGTC
Features (pLannotate 1.2.2; 23 found; start..end, strand, type, name):
     28..80      -  misc_feature   bom (fragment): basis of mobility region from pBR322
    235..614     +  enhancer       CMV enhancer: human cytomegalovirus immediate early enhancer
    615..818     +  promoter       CMV promoter: human cytomegalovirus (CMV) immediate early promoter
    863..881     +  promoter       T7 promoter: promoter for bacteriophage T7 RNA polymerase
    938..959     +  misc_feature   BioBrick prefix: BioBrick prefix for parts that do not start with "ATG"
   1253..1429    +  CDS            luciferase (fragment): firefly luciferase synthetic luc2 version of the luciferase gene
   1448..1476    +  CDS            3xHA (fragment): three tandem HA epitope tags
   1478..1497    +  misc_feature   BioBrick suffix: universal suffix for all parts
   1507..1525    -  promoter       SP6 promoter: promoter for bacteriophage SP6 RNA polymerase
   1551..1775    +  polyA_signal   bGH poly(A) signal: bovine growth hormone polyadenylation signal
   1779..1800    +  promoter       SV40 promoter (fragment): SV40 enhancer and early promoter
   1821..2249    +  rep_origin     f1 ori (sequence partly withheld): f1 bacteriophage origin of replication; arrow indicates direction of (+) strand synthesis
   2263..2592    +  promoter       SV40 promoter: SV40 enhancer and early promoter
   2659..3450    +  CDS            neo: KKA2_KLEPN - Also known as kan, nptII. Experimental evidence at protein level: Swiss-Prot protein existence level 1. Resistance to kanamycin, neomycin, paromomycin, ribostamycin, butirosin and gentamicin B. From Klebsiella pneumoniae.
   3474..3632    +  CDS            ble (fragment): BLE_KLEPN - Experimental evidence at protein level: Swiss-Prot protein existence level 1. Binding protein with a strong affinity to the bleomycin family of antibiotics. Binds to CL990; an antimitotic-antibiotic compound. From Klebsiella pneumoniae.
   3627..3748    +  polyA_signal   SV40 poly(A) signal: SV40 polyadenylation signal
   3821..3837    -  protein_bind   lac operator: The lac repressor binds to the lac operator to inhibit transcription in E. coli. This inhibition can be relieved by adding lactose or isopropyl-β-D-thiogalactopyranoside (IPTG). lac repressor encoded by lacI
   3845..3875    -  promoter       lac promoter: promoter for the E. coli lac operon
   3890..3911    -  protein_bind   CAP binding site: CAP binding activates transcription in the presence of cAMP. E. coli catabolite activator protein
   3924..4016    -  CDS            lacI (fragment): lac repressor; lacI; The lac repressor binds to the lac operator to inhibit transcription in E. coli. This inhibition can be relieved by adding lactose or isopropyl-β-D-thiogalactopyranoside (IPTG).
   4199..4787    -  rep_origin     ori: high-copy-number ColE1/pMB1/pBR322/pUC origin of replication
   4958..5818    -  CDS            AmpR: β-lactamase; bla; confers resistance to ampicillin, carbenicillin, and related antibiotics
   5819..5923    -  promoter       AmpR promoter: bla
