[The description below was written by a language model from this plasmid's Addgene catalogue record and pLannotate feature annotations shown in this document.]
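Description:
AP4mS_PPVs_P3_cLuc is a mammalian expression plasmid built on the pcDNA3 backbone, made as one component of a split protease-cleavable orthogonal coiled-coil (SPOC) logic system for proteolysis-based signalling circuits in mammalian cells. It is maintained in E. coli at high copy through a ColE1/pUC-type origin with ampicillin selection (AmpR under its own bla promoter). It also carries an f1 origin and an SV40 promoter-driven neo cassette with an SV40 poly(A) signal, which would permit G418 selection of transfected mammalian cells. The catalogue lists a total size of 6,043 bp, while the annotated sequencing result is 5,954 nt, a small discrepancy the record does not explain.

The payload sits between BioBrick prefix and suffix sequences downstream of the CMV enhancer/promoter and a T7 promoter, and is terminated by the bGH polyadenylation signal. According to the record it encodes the C-terminal fragment of split firefly luciferase fused to the P3 coiled-coil peptide, a linker containing a PPV protease cleavage site, and the autoinhibitory coil AP4mS. The feature table detects only the luciferase fragment (luc2 type) and a partial match to an HA epitope tag at the 3′ end. The coil and linker segments upstream are not annotated individually.

The design implies that AP4mS pairs intramolecularly with P3 and masks it. Cleavage of the linker by PPV protease should then release the inhibitory coil, leaving P3 free to bind a partner coil on a complementary N-terminal luciferase fragment supplied from another construct. That pairing would reconstitute luciferase activity as the readout of protease input.
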