Addgene plasmid #119300: AP4mS_PPVs_P3_cLuc
Purpose: Expresses C-terminus of split luciferase fused to P3 coil, PPVs cleavable linker and autoinhibitory coil AP4/for split protease-cleavable orthogonal Coiled-coil (SPOC) logic
Depositing lab: Roman Jerala. Depositing organization: National Institute of Chemistry. Publication: Design of fast proteolysis-based signaling and logic circuits in mammalian cells. Fink T, Lonzaric J, Praznik A, Plaper T, Merljak E, Leben K, Jerala N, Lebar T, Strmsek Z, Lapenta F, Bencina M, Jerala R. Nat Chem Biol. 2019 Feb;15(2):115-122. doi: 10.1038/s41589-018-0181-6. Epub 2018 Dec 10. PubMed 30531965.
Backbone
  Vector backbone: pcDNA3
  Backbone size w/o insert (bp): 5443
  Total vector size (bp): 6043
  Vector type: Mammalian Expression, Luciferase
Growth in bacteria
  Bacterial resistance: Ampicillin, 100 μg/mL
  Growth temperature: 37°C
  Growth strain: DH5alpha
  Copy number: High Copy
Gene/Insert
  Gene/Insert name: split cLuc fused to P3coil-PPV cleavage site and autoinhibitory coil AP4mS (alt name: AP4mS_PPVs_P3_cLuc)
  Promoter: CMV
  Cloning method: Gibson Cloning
  Sequencing primers: 5′ CGCAAATGGGCGGTAGGCGTG; 3′ TAGAAGGCACAGTCGAGG
Terms and licenses: Academic/Nonprofit Terms; Industry Terms: Not Available to Industry
How to cite: AP4mS_PPVs_P3_cLuc was a gift from Roman Jerala (Addgene plasmid # 119300 ; http://n2t.net/addgene:119300 ; RRID:Addgene_119300)
