>Addgene plasmid #119300 | AP4mS_PPVs_P3_cLuc | depositor partial sequence | sequence record 225599 | AP4mS_PPVs_P3_cLuc sequence 600 bps
GTAACGGCCGCCAGTGTGCTGGAATTCGCGGCCGCTTCTAGAGCCACCATGTCACCCGAGGACGAGCTTC
AATCTAATGAAGAGGAGTTGCAGCAAAATGAACAAAAGTTGCAACAAATTAAGCAAAAACTTCAATCTAT
CAAATACGGTGGCGGCTCTGGCGGCGGCAACGTGGTGGTGCACCAGGCCGGCGGCTCCGGAGGCTCTTCC
CCCGAGGACGAAATCCAACAGCTCGAAGAAGAGATAGCTCAACTTGAACAAAAAAACGCAGCACTGAAAG
AGAAAAACCAGGCACTTAAATACGGTGGCGGCTCTGGCGGCGGCTCCGGAGGCTCTACCATGACCGAGAA
GGAGATCGTGGACTATGTGGCCAGCCAGGTTACAACCGCCAAGAAGCTGCGCGGTGGTGTTGTGTTCGTG
GACGAGGTGCCTAAAGGACTGACCGGCAAGTTGGACGCCCGCAAGATCCGCGAGATTCTCATTAAGGCCA
AGAAGGGCGGCAAGATCGCCGTGAACTCTAGTGGTTCTGGATACCCATACGATGTTCCAGATTACGCTTA
AACTAGTAGCGGCCGCTGCAGGGGCCCTATTCTATAGTGT
